>Addgene plasmid #194430 | LT2_34_EthPro_X2site | addgene full sequence | sequence record 384738 | Addgene NGS Result
GGTCACGTGCCCTGAATTCGCATCTAGACTGAACTGGCCGATAATTGCAGACGAACGTCCTGCCTTTCTA
ATCACCATTCTAATGTTTTAATTAAGGGATTTTGTCTTCATTAACGGCTTTCGCTCATAAAAATGTTATG
ACGTTTTGCCCGCAGGCGGGAAACCATCCACTTCACGAGACTGATCTCCTCTGCCGGAACACCGGGCATC
TCCAACTTATAAGTTGGAGAAATAAGAGAATTTCAGATTGAGAGAATGAAAAAAAAAAAAAAAAAGGCAG
AGGAGAGCATAAAAATGGGGTTCACTTTTTGGTAAAGCTATAGCATGCCTATCACATATAAATAGAGTGC
CAGTAGCGACTTTTTTCACACTCGAAATACTCTTACTACTGCTCTCTTGTTGTTTTTATCACTTCTTGTT
TCTTCTTGGTAAATAGAATATCAAGCTACAAAAAGCATACAATCAACTATCAACTATTAACTATATCGTA
ATACACATATGGTTTCTAAAGGTGAAGAATTATTCACTGGTGTTGTCCCAATTTTGGTTGAATTAGATGG
TGATGTTAATGGTCACAAATTTTCTGTCTCCGGTGAAGGTGAAGGTGATGCTACTTACGGTAAATTGACC
TTAAAATTTATTTGTACTACTGGTAAATTGCCAGTTCCATGGCCAACCTTAGTCACTACTTTATCTTGGG
GTGTTCAATGTTTTGCAAGATACCCAGATCATATGAAACAACATGACTTTTTCAAGTCTGCCATGCCAGA
AGGTTATGTTCAAGAAAGAACTATTTTTTTCAAAGATGACGGTAACTACAAGACCAGAGCTGAAGTCAAG
TTTGAAGGTGATACCTTAGTTAATAGAATCGAATTAAAAGGTATTGATTTTAAAGAAGATGGTAACATTT
TAGGTCACAAATTGGAATACAATTATTTCTCTGACAATGTTTACATCACTGCTGACAAACAAAAGAATGG
TATCAAAGCTAACTTCAAAATTAGACACAACATTGAAGATGGTGGTGTTCAATTAGCTGACCATTATCAA
CAAAATACTCCAATTGGTGATGGTCCAGTCTTGTTACCAGACAACCATTACTTATCCACTCAATCTAAGT
TATCCAAAGATCCAAACGAAAAGAGGGACCACATGGTCTTGTTAGAATTTGTTACTGCTGCTGGTATTAC
CTTGGGTATGGATGAATTGTACAAAGGATCCTAACTCGAGATCGATACCGTCGACCTCGAGTCATGTAAT
TAGTTATGTCACGCTTACATTCACGCCCTCCTCCCACATCCGCTCTAACCGAAAAGGAAGGAGTTAGACA
ACCTGAAGTCTAGGTCCCTATTTATTTTTTTTAATAGTTATGTTAGTATTAAGAACGTTATTTATATTTC
AAATTTTTCTTTTTTTTCTGTACAAACGCGTGTACGCATGTAACATTATACTGAAAACCTTGCTTGAGAA
GGTTTTGGGACGCTCGGCTGCCAAACCAGATGTCAACACAGCTACAACGATAGCTTCGAAACGTTTCTAC
TCCTCTTTTACTCTTCCAGATCTTCTCGGACTCCGCGCATCGCCGTACCACTTCAAAACACCCAAGCACA
GCATACTAAATTTCCCCTCTTTCTTCCTCTAGGGTGTCGTTAATTACCCGTACTAAAGGTTTGGAAAAGA
AAAAAGAGACCGCCTCGTTTCTTTTTCTTCGTCGAAAAAGGCAATAAAAATTTTTATCACGTTTCTTTTT
CTTGAAAATTCTTTTTTTGATTTTTTTCTCTTTCGATGACCTCCCATCGATATTTAAGTTAATAAACGGC
CTTCAATTTCCCAAGTTTCAGTCCCACTTTTCTTGCTCTACTACAACTTTTTTTACCTCTTGCTCATTAG
AAAGAAAGCATAGCAATCTAATCTAAGTTTTCTAGAAAATATGGTGAGCAAGGGCGAGGAGGATAACATG
GCCATCATCAAGGAGTTCATGCGCTTCAAGGTGCACATGGAGGGCTCCGTGGACGGCCACGAGTTCGAGA
TCGAGGGCGAGGGCGAGGGCCGCCCCTACGAGGGCACCCAGACCGCCAAGCTGAAGGTGACCAAGGGTGG
CCCCCTGCCCTTCGCCTGGGACATCCTGTCCCCTCAGTTCATGTACGGCTCCAAGGCCTACGTGAAGCAC
CCCGCCGACATCCCCGACTACTTGAAGCTGTCCTTCCCCGAGGGCTTCAAGTGGGAGCGCGTGATGAACT
TCGAGGACGGCGGCGTGGTGACCGTGACCCAGGACTCCTCCCTGCAGGACGGCGAGTTCATCTACAAGGT
GAAGCTGCGCGGCACCAACTTCCCCTCCGACGGCCCCGTAATGCAGAAGAAGACTATGGGCTGGGAGGCC
TCCTCCGAGCGGATGTACCCCGAGGACGGCGCCCTGAAGGGCGAGATCAAGCAGAGGCTGAAGCTGAAGG
ACGGCGGCCACTACGACGCTGAGGTCAAGACCACCTACAAGGCCAAGAAGCCCGTGCAGCTGCCCGGCGC
CTACAACGTCAACATCAAGTTGGACATCACCTCCCACAACGAGGACTACACCATCGTGGAACAGTACGAA
CGCGCCGAGGGCCGCCACTCCACCGGCGGCATGGACGAGCTGTACAAGTAAATCCTAACTCGAGGCGAAT
TTCTTATGATTTATGATTTTTATTATTAAATAAGTTATAAAAAAAATAAGTGTATACAAATTTTAAAGTG
ACTCTTAGGTTTTAAAACGAAAATTCTTATTCTTGAGTAACTCTTTCCTGTAGGTCAGGTTGCTTTCTCA
GGTATAGCATGAGGTCGCTCTTATTGACCACACCTCTACCGGCATGCCGAGCAAATGCCTGCAAATCGCT
CCCCATTTCGCTGAGCAGTTACAGAGATGTTACGAACCACTAGTGCACTGCAGTACATAACCCCTAGGTC
TTCCTGAGAGTGACGAAGGCTAAGGTCACTTCTTCGTTTCCTTTATTGGGGTTTCCGTGTAGCCTTCCCC
TGAATAGTGTGGGACGTTTTATGAGAAGCCGTAAGAAATAGCCGAGCGGCCGCGTGTTACAACCAATTAA
CCAATTCTGATTAGAAAAACTCATCGAGCATCAAATGAAACTGCAATTTATTCATATCAGGATTATCAAT
ACCATATTTTTGAAAAAGCCGTTTCTGTAATGAAGGAGAAAACTCACCGAGGCAGTTCCATAGGATGGCA
AGATCCTGGTATCGGTCTGCGATTCCGACTCGTCCAACATCAATACAACCTATTAATTTCCCCTCGTCAA
AAATAAGGTTATCAAGTGAGAAATCACCATGAGTGACGACTGAATCCGGTGAGAATGGCAAAAGCTTATG
CATTTCTTTCCAGACTTGTTCAACAGGCCAGCCATTACGCTCGTCATCAAAATCACTCGCATCAACCAAA
CCGTTATTCATTCGTGATTGCGCCTGAGCGAGGCGAAATACGCGATCGCTGTTAAAAGGACAATTACAAA
CAGGAATCGAATGCAACCGGCGCAGGAACACTGCCAGCGCATCAACAATATTTTCACCTGAATCAGGATA
TTCTTCTAATACCTGGAATGCTGTTTTCCCGGGGATCGCAGTGGTGAGTAACCATGCATCATCAGGAGTA
CGGATAAAATGCTTGATGGTCGGAAGAGGCATAAATTCCGTCAGCCAGTTTAGTCTGACCATCTCATCTG
TAACATCATTGGCAACGCTACCTTTGCCATGTTTCAGAAACAACTCTGGCGCATCGGGCTTCCCATACAA
TCGATAGATTGTCGCACCTGATTGCCCGACATTATCGCGAGCCCATTTATACCCATATAAATCAGCATCC
ATGTTGGAATTTAATCGCGGCCTGGAGCAAGACGTTTCCCGTTGAATATGGCTCATAACACCCCTTGTAT
TACTGTTTATGTAAGCAGACAGTTTTATTGTTCATGATGATATATTTTTATCTTGTGCAATGTAACATCA
GAGATTTTGAGACACAACGTGGCTTTGTTGAATAAATCGAACTTTTGCTGAGTTGAAGGATCAGTCATGA
CCAAAATCCCTTAACGTGAGTTTTCGTTCCACTGAGCGTCAGACCCCGTAGAAAAGATCAAAGGATCTTC
TTGAGATCCTTTTTTTCTGCGCGTAATCTGCTGCTTGCAAACAAAAAAACCACCGCTACCAGCGGTGGTT
TGTTTGCCGGATCAAGAGCTACCAACTCTTTTTCCGAAGGTAACTGGCTTCAGCAGAGCGCAGATACCAA
ATACTGTTCTTCTAGTGTAGCCGTAGTTAGGCCACCACTTCAAGAACTCTGTAGCACCGCCTACATACCT
CGCTCTGCTAATCCTGTTACCAGTGGCTGCTGCCAGTGGCGATAAGTCGTGTCTTACCGGGTTGGACTCA
AGACGATAGTTACCGGATAAGGCGCAGCGGTCGGGCTGAACGGGGGGTTCGTGCACACAGCCCAGCTTGG
AGCGAACGACCTACACCGAACTGAGATACCTACAGCGTGAGCTATGAGAAAGCGCCACGCTTCCCGAAGG
GAGAAAGGCGGACAGGTATCCGGTAAGCGGCAGGGTCGGAACAGGAGAGCGCACGAGGGAGCTTCCAGGG
GGAAACGCCTGGTATCTTTATAGTCCTGTCGGGTTTCGCCACCTCTGACTTGAGCGTCGATTTTTGTGAT
GCTCGTCAGGGGGGCGGAGCCTATGGAAAAACGCCAGCAACGCGGCCTTTTTACGGTTCCTGGCCTTTTG
CTGGCCTTTTGCTCACATGTTCTTTCCTGCGTTATCCCCTGATTCTGTGGATAACCGTGCGGCCGCCAAT
GTCAAAAGATCCTCTCATACCATATTAAGTAAATTGCCTCCATTTCTTTTTCCTCGGGCAGAGAAACTCG
CAGGCAACTTGCTCTCGAAGT
Features (pLannotate 1.2.2; 8 found; start..end, strand, type, name):
    499..1215    +  CDS            mTurquoise2: mTurquoise2 is a basic (constitutively fluorescent) cyan fluorescent protein published in 2012, derived from Aequorea victoria. It is reported to be a rapidly-maturing monomer with very low acid sensitivity.
   1231..1251    +  misc_feature   MCS (fragment): pBluescript multiple cloning site
   1252..1486    +  terminator     CYC1 terminator (fragment): S. cerevisiae CYC1; transcription terminator for CYC1
   1520..1917    +  promoter       TEF1 promoter: S. cerevisiae TEF1; promoter for EF-1α
   1931..2640    +  CDS            mCherry (fragment): monomeric derivative of DsRed fluorescent protein (Shaner et al., 2004) mammalian codon-optimized
   2655..2842    +  terminator     ADH1 terminator: S. cerevisiae ADH1; transcription terminator for the S. cerevisiae alcohol dehydrogenase 1 (ADH1) gene
   3091..3906    -  CDS            KanR: aminoglycoside phosphotransferase; aph(3')-Ia; confers resistance to kanamycin in bacteria or G418 (Geneticin®) in eukaryotes
   4131..4719    +  rep_origin     ori: high-copy-number ColE1/pMB1/pBR322/pUC origin of replication
