[The description below was written by a language model from this plasmid's Addgene catalogue record and pLannotate feature annotations shown in this document.]
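Description:
LT2_34_EthPro_X2site is a yeast integration donor plasmid assembled in the MoClo Yeast Toolkit (YTK) format by BsmBI Golden Gate-style cloning, with both sites destroyed in the process. In E. coli it is maintained at high copy from a ColE1/pUC-type origin and selected with kanamycin through the aph(3')-Ia KanR gene. No yeast replication origin or yeast selectable marker appears in the feature table, which fits its stated use. The plasmid is linearised with NotI and the released fragment serves as donor DNA for chromosomal integration at the X2 site of Saccharomyces cerevisiae. The homology arms for that locus are not annotated, although unannotated stretches flank the expression cassettes.

The named payload, EthPro, is an ethanol consumption probe recorded as pADH2-mTurquoise2-tCYC1. The cyan fluorescent protein mTurquoise2 is followed by a short multiple-cloning-site remnant and the CYC1 terminator. The ADH2 promoter itself is not annotated, but would lie in the roughly 500 nt upstream of the coding sequence. Because ADH2 is generally glucose-repressed and induced when cells shift to using ethanol, cyan fluorescence should report that metabolic state. The purpose field calls the probe "ResPro", which differs from the insert name.

Immediately downstream, the feature table shows a second cassette that is not listed in the insert field: a TEF1-type promoter driving mCherry with the ADH1 terminator. The record notes that a pTEFmut8 sequence was used as source material, so this promoter may be that variant. The cassette could serve as a constitutive red reference signal, though the record does not state its role. The construct belongs to a biosensor toolkit for monitoring the intracellular environment of yeast.
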