Addgene plasmid #194430: LT2_34_EthPro_X2site
Purpose: Plasmid for genome integration in X2 site expressing ResPro (Ethanol consumption Probe)
Depositing lab: Lisbeth Olsson. Depositing organization: Chalmers University of Technology. Publication: ScEnSor Kit for Saccharomyces cerevisiae Engineering and Biosensor-Driven Investigation of the Intracellular Environment. Torello Pianale L, Olsson L. ACS Synth Biol. 2023 Aug 8. doi: 10.1021/acssynbio.3c00124. PubMed 37552581.
Backbone
  Vector backbone: MoClo YTK
  Vector type: Yeast Expression ; Used as donor DNA in genome integration after linearisation with NotI
Growth in bacteria
  Bacterial resistance: Kanamycin, 50 μg/mL
  Growth temperature: 37°C
  Growth strain: DH5alpha
  Copy number: High Copy
Gene/Insert
  Gene/Insert name: EthPro (alt name: pADH2-mTurquoise2-tCYC1)
  Species: S. cerevisiae (budding yeast)
  Mutation: NA
  Cloning method: Restriction Enzyme; 5′ cloning site BsmBI (destroyed during cloning); 3′ cloning site BsmBI (destroyed during cloning)
Resource information
  A portion of this plasmid was derived from a plasmid made by: Sequence for mTurquoise2 obtained from Addgene plasmid 65139; Sequence for pTEFmut8 amplified from Addgene plasmid #124582.
Terms and licenses: Academic/Nonprofit Terms; Industry Terms: Not Available to Industry
How to cite: LT2_34_EthPro_X2site was a gift from Lisbeth Olsson (Addgene plasmid # 194430 ; http://n2t.net/addgene:194430 ; RRID:Addgene_194430)
